>Addgene plasmid #173864 | mVenus-NES-SspB-MCS-P2A-iLIDcaax | addgene full sequence | sequence record 341705 | Addgene NGS Result
CGGTTCCTGGCCTTTTGCTGGCCTTTTGCTCACATGTTCTTTCCTGCGTTATCCCCTGATTCTGTGGATA
ACCGTATTACCGCCATGCATTAGTTATTAATAGTAATCAATTACGGGGTCATTAGTTCATAGCCCATATA
TGGAGTTCCGCGTTACATAACTTACGGTAAATGGCCCGCCTGGCTGACCGCCCAACGACCCCCGCCCATT
GACGTCAATAATGACGTATGTTCCCATAGTAACGCCAATAGGGACTTTCCATTGACGTCAATGGGTGGAG
TATTTACGGTAAACTGCCCACTTGGCAGTACATCAAGTGTATCATATGCCAAGTACGCCCCCTATTGACG
TCAATGACGGTAAATGGCCCGCCTGGCATTATGCCCAGTACATGACCTTATGGGACTTTCCTACTTGGCA
GTACATCTACGTATTAGTCATCGCTATTACCATGGTGATGCGGTTTTGGCAGTACATCAATGGGCGTGGA
TAGCGGTTTGACTCACGGGGATTTCCAAGTCTCCACCCCATTGACGTCAATGGGAGTTTGTTTTGGCACC
AAAATCAACGGGACTTTCCAAAATGTCGTAACAACTCCGCCCCATTGACGCAAATGGGCGGTAGGCGTGT
ACGGTGGGAGGTCTATATAAGCAGAGCTGGTTTAGTGAACCGTCAGATCCGCTAGCGCTACCGGTCGCCA
CCATGGTGAGCAAGGGCGAGGAGCTGTTCACCGGGGTGGTGCCCATCCTGGTCGAGCTGGACGGCGACGT
AAACGGCCACAAGTTCAGCGTGTCCGGCGAGGGCGAGGGCGATGCCACCTACGGCAAGCTGACCCTGAAG
TTCATCAGCACCACCGGCAAGCTGCCCGTGCCCTGGCCCACCCTCGTGACCACCCTCGGCTACGGCCTGC
AGTGCTTCGCCCGCTACCCCGACCACATGAAGCAGCACGACTTCTTCAAGTCCGCCATGCCCGAAGGCTA
CGTCCAGGAGCGCACCATCTTCTTCAAGGACGACGGCAACTACAAGACCCGCGCCGAGGTGAAGTTCGAG
GGCGACACCCTGGTGAACCGCATCGAGCTGAAGGGCATCGACTTCAAGGAGGACGGCAACATCCTGGGGC
ACAAGCTGGAGTACAACTACAACAGCCACAACGTCTATATCACCGCCGACAAGCAGAAGAACGGCATCAA
GGCAAACTTCAAGATCCGCCACAACATCGAGGACGGCGGCGTGCAGCTCGCCGACCACTACCAGCAGAAC
ACCCCCATCGGCGACGGCCCCGTGCTGCTGCCCGACAACCACTACCTGAGCTACCAGTCCAAACTGAGCA
AAGACCCCAACGAGAAGCGCGATCACATGGTCCTGCTGGAGTTCGTGACCGCCGCCGGGATCACTCTCGG
CATGGACGAGCTGTACAAGTTCGGCATTGATCTGAGCGGCCTGACCCTGGGTACCAGTGCTGGAGGTAGC
TCCCCGAAACGCCCTAAGCTGCTGCGTGAATATTACGATTGGCTGGTTGATAACAGCTTTACCCCATATC
TGGTGGTGGATGCCACATACCTGGGCGTGAACGTGCCCGTGGAGTATGTGAAAGACGGTCAGATCGTGCT
GAATCTGTCTGCAAGTGCGACCGGCAACCTGCAACTGACAAATGATTTTATCCAGTTCAACGCCCGCTTT
AAGGGCGTGTCTCGTGAACTGTATATCCCGATGGGTGCCGCTCTGGCCATTTACGCTCGCGAGAACGGCG
ATGGTGTGATGTTCGAACCAGAAGAAATCTATGACGAGCTGAATATTGGTCTCGACAGTGCTGGAGGTAG
TGCTGGAGGTTCAGCTGGTGGACTCGAGGTCGACGAATTCGAGCTCGATATCCCGCGGGGAAGCGGAGCT
ACTAACTTCAGCCTGCTGAAGCAGGCTGGAGACGTGGAGGAGAACCCTGGACCTGCACCGGGATCCGGGG
AGTTTCTGGCAACCACACTGGAACGGATCGAGAAAAATTTCGTGATTACTGATCCGAGACTGCCTGACAA
CCCAATCATTTTTGCGAGCGATTCCTTCCTGCAGCTGACAGAATATTCTCGGGAAGAGATCCTGGGGCGC
AATTGCCGTTTTCTGCAGGGACCCGAGACAGACCGTGCCACTGTTCGGAAAATCAGAGATGCTATTGACA
ACCAGACTGAAGTGACCGTTCAGCTGATCAATTATACCAAGAGCGGCAAGAAGTTCTGGAACGTGTTCCA
CCTGCAGCCGATGCGCGATTATAAGGGCGACGTCCAGTACTTCATTGGCGTGCAGCTGGATGGCACCGAA
CGTCTTCATGGCGCCGCTGAGCGTGAGGCGGTCTGCCTGATCAAAAAGACAGCCTTTCAGATTGCTGAGG
CAGCGAACGACGAAAATTACTTTGGAAGCGGGAGTGGGAGCAAAAAGAAGAAAAAGAAGTCAAAGACAAA
GTGTGTAATTATGTAGGCGGCCGCGACTCTAGATCATAATCAGCCATACCACATTTGTAGAGGTTTTACT
TGCTTTAAAAAACCTCCCACACCTCCCCCTGAACCTGAAACATAAAATGAATGCAATTGTTGTTGTTAAC
TTGTTTATTGCAGCTTATAATGGTTACAAATAAAGCAATAGCATCACAAATTTCACAAATAAAGCATTTT
TTTCACTGCATTCTAGTTGTGGTTTGTCCAAACTCATCAATGTATCTTAAGGCGTAAATTGTAAGCGTTA
ATATTTTGTTAAAATTCGCGTTAAATTTTTGTTAAATCAGCTCATTTTTTAACCAATAGGCCGAAATCGG
CAAAATCCCTTATAAATCAAAAGAATAGACCGAGATAGGGT
[37 nt withheld, positions 2842-2878]
AAAGAACGTGGACTCCAACGTCAAAGG
[49 nt withheld, positions 2906-2954]
T
[91 nt withheld, positions 2956-3046]
G
[124 nt withheld, positions 3048-3171]
CAGGTGGCACTTTTCGGGGAAATGTGCGCGGAACCCCTATTTGTTTATTTTTCTAAATACATTCAAATAT
GTATCCGCTCATGAGACAATAACCCTGATAAATGCTTCAATAATATTGAAAAAGGAAGAGTCCTGAGGCG
GAAAGAACCAGCTGTGGAATGTGTGTCAGTTAGGGTGTGGAAAGTCCCCAGGCTCCCCAGCAGGCAGAAG
TATGCAAAGCATGCATCTCAATTAGTCAGCAACCAGGTGTGGAAAGTCCCCAGGCTCCCCAGCAGGCAGA
AGTATGCAAAGCATGCATCTCAATTAGTCAGCAACCATAGTCCCGCCCCTAACTCCGCCCATCCCGCCCC
TAACTCCGCCCAGTTCCGCCCATTCTCCGCCCCATGGCTGACTAATTTTTTTTATTTATGCAGAGGCCGA
GGCCGCCTCGGCCTCTGAGCTATTCCAGAAGTAGTGAGGAGGCTTTTTTGGAGGCCTAGGCTTTTGCAAA
GATCGATCAAGAGACAGGATGAGGATCGTTTCGCATGATTGAACAAGATGGATTGCACGCAGGTTCTCCG
GCCGCTTGGGTGGAGAGGCTATTCGGCTATGACTGGGCACAACAGACAATCGGCTGCTCTGATGCCGCCG
TGTTCCGGCTGTCAGCGCAGGGGCGCCCGGTTCTTTTTGTCAAGACCGACCTGTCCGGTGCCCTGAATGA
ACTGCAAGACGAGGCAGCGCGGCTATCGTGGCTGGCCACGACGGGCGTTCCTTGCGCAGCTGTGCTCGAC
GTTGTCACTGAAGCGGGAAGGGACTGGCTGCTATTGGGCGAAGTGCCGGGGCAGGATCTCCTGTCATCTC
ACCTTGCTCCTGCCGAGAAAGTATCCATCATGGCTGATGCAATGCGGCGGCTGCATACGCTTGATCCGGC
TACCTGCCCATTCGACCACCAAGCGAAACATCGCATCGAGCGAGCACGTACTCGGATGGAAGCCGGTCTT
GTCGATCAGGATGATCTGGACGAAGAGCATCAGGGGCTCGCGCCAGCCGAACTGTTCGCCAGGCTCAAGG
CGAGCATGCCCGACGGCGAGGATCTCGTCGTGACCCATGGCGATGCCTGCTTGCCGAATATCATGGTGGA
AAATGGCCGCTTTTCTGGATTCATCGACTGTGGCCGGCTGGGTGTGGCGGACCGCTATCAGGACATAGCG
TTGGCTACCCGTGATATTGCTGAAGAGCTTGGCGGCGAATGGGCTGACCGCTTCCTCGTGCTTTACGGTA
TCGCCGCTCCCGATTCGCAGCGCATCGCCTTCTATCGCCTTCTTGACGAGTTCTTCTGAGCGGGACTCTG
GGGTTCGAAATGACCGACCAAGCGACGCCCAACCTGCCATCACGAGATTTCGATTCCACCGCCGCCTTCT
ATGAAAGGTTGGGCTTCGGAATCGTTTTCCGGGACGCCGGCTGGATGATCCTCCAGCGCGGGGATCTCAT
GCTGGAGTTCTTCGCCCACCCTAGGGGGAGGCTAACTGAAACACGGAAGGAGACAATACCGGAAGGAACC
CGCGCTATGACGGCAATAAAAAGACAGAATAAAACGCACGGTGTTGGGTCGTTTGTTCATAAACGCGGGG
TTCGGTCCCAGGGCTGGCACTCTGTCGATACCCCACCGAGACCCCATTGGGGCCAATACGCCCGCGTTTC
TTCCTTTTCCCCACCCCACCCCCCAAGTTCGGGTGAAGGCCCAGGGCTCGCAGCCAACGTCGGGGCGGCA
GGCCCTGCCATAGCCTCAGGTTACTCATATATACTTTAGATTGATTTAAAACTTCATTTTTAATTTAAAA
GGATCTAGGTGAAGATCCTTTTTGATAATCTCATGACCAAAATCCCTTAACGTGAGTTTTCGTTCCACTG
AGCGTCAGACCCCGTAGAAAAGATCAAAGGATCTTCTTGAGATCCTTTTTTTCTGCGCGTAATCTGCTGC
TTGCAAACAAAAAAACCACCGCTACCAGCGGTGGTTTGTTTGCCGGATCAAGAGCTACCAACTCTTTTTC
CGAAGGTAACTGGCTTCAGCAGAGCGCAGATACCAAATACTGTTCTTCTAGTGTAGCCGTAGTTAGGCCA
CCACTTCAAGAACTCTGTAGCACCGCCTACATACCTCGCTCTGCTAATCCTGTTACCAGTGGCTGCTGCC
AGTGGCGATAAGTCGTGTCTTACCGGGTTGGACTCAAGACGATAGTTACCGGATAAGGCGCAGCGGTCGG
GCTGAACGGGGGGTTCGTGCACACAGCCCAGCTTGGAGCGAACGACCTACACCGAACTGAGATACCTACA
GCGTGAGCTATGAGAAAGCGCCACGCTTCCCGAAGGGAGAAAGGCGGACAGGTATCCGGTAAGCGGCAGG
GTCGGAACAGGAGAGCGCACGAGGGAGCTTCCAGGGGGAAACGCCTGGTATCTTTATAGTCCTGTCGGGT
TTCGCCACCTCTGACTTGAGCGTCGATTTTTGTGATGCTCGTCAGGGGGGCGGAGCCTATGGAAAAACGC
CAGCAACGCGGCCTTTTTA
Features (pLannotate 1.2.2; 17 found; start..end, strand, type, name):
     24..83      +  rep_origin     RSF ori (fragment): Plasmids containing the RSF 1030 origin of replication can be propagated in E. coli cells that contain additional plasmids with compatible origins.
    151..454     +  enhancer       CMV enhancer: human cytomegalovirus immediate early enhancer
    455..658     +  promoter       CMV promoter: human cytomegalovirus (CMV) immediate early promoter
    703..1419    +  CDS            mVenus: mVenus is a basic (constitutively fluorescent) yellow fluorescent protein published in 2006, derived from Aequorea victoria. It is reported to be a rapidly-maturing monomer with moderate acid sensitivity.
   1468..1809    +  CDS            sspB (fragment): SSPB_HAEIN - Experimental evidence at protein level: Swiss-Prot protein existence level 1. Also stimulates degradation of the N-terminus of RseA (residues 1-108, alone or in complex with sigma-E) by ClpX-ClpP in a non-ssrA-mediated fashion. From Haemophilus influenzae (strain ATCC 51907 / DSM 11121 / KW20 / Rd).
   1987..2304    +  CDS            miniSOG: miniSOG is a basic (constitutively fluorescent) cyan fluorescent protein published in 2011, derived from Arabidopsis thaliana. It requires the cofactor flavin for fluorescence.
   2422..2465    +  CDS            K-Ras (fragment): human small GTPase proto-oncoprotein
   2482..2565    +  CDS            large T antigen (fragment): large T antigen from SV40 (simian virus 40)
   2588..2709    +  polyA_signal   SV40 poly(A) signal: SV40 polyadenylation signal
   2743..3171    -  rep_origin     f1 ori (sequence partly withheld): f1 bacteriophage origin of replication; arrow indicates direction of (+) strand synthesis
   3198..3302    +  promoter       AmpR promoter: bla
   3304..3661    +  promoter       SV40 promoter: SV40 enhancer and early promoter
   3696..4490    +  CDS            NeoR/KanR: aminoglycoside phosphotransferase from Tn5; aph(3')-II (or nptII); confers resistance to neomycin, kanamycin, and G418 (Geneticin®)
   4511..4663    +  CDS            ble (fragment): BLE_KLEPN - Experimental evidence at protein level: Swiss-Prot protein existence level 1. Binding protein with a strong affinity to the bleomycin family of antibiotics. Binds to CL990; an antimitotic-antibiotic compound. From Klebsiella pneumoniae.
   4722..4769    +  polyA_signal   HSV TK poly(A) signal: herpes simplex virus thymidine kinase polyadenylation signal (Cole and Stacy, 1985)
   4860..4876    -  polyA_signal   bGH poly(A) signal (fragment): bovine growth hormone polyadenylation signal
   5098..5686    +  rep_origin     ori: high-copy-number ColE1/pMB1/pBR322/pUC origin of replication
