[The description below was written by a language model from this plasmid's Addgene catalogue record and pLannotate feature annotations shown in this document.]
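Description:
mVenus-NES-SspB-MCS-P2A-iLIDcaax is a 5.7 kb mammalian expression plasmid built on the Clontech pEGFP-N1 backbone, from which EGFP was removed and replaced by a 1.76 kb insert cloned between AgeI and NotI. It replicates in E. coli from a high-copy ColE1/pUC-type origin and also carries an f1 origin. A single NeoR/KanR gene sits behind tandem bacterial (bla-type) and SV40 early promoters with an HSV TK polyadenylation signal. It provides kanamycin selection in bacteria and could support G418 selection in mammalian cells. Short annotated hits to RSF ori, ble, large T antigen and bGH poly(A) are fragments and probably backbone remnants rather than functional parts.

The CMV enhancer/promoter and an SV40 poly(A) signal drive one open reading frame encoding the two halves of the iLID light-induced dimerisation system. The first product is mVenus fused to a nuclear export signal and SspB, followed by a multiple cloning site. A P2A self-cleaving peptide then separates it from iLID carrying a C-terminal CAAX box. The feature table labels the iLID region as miniSOG, which most likely reflects homology between LOV domains, since the record gives oat (Avena sativa) as the insert species. The CAAX motif matches a K-Ras fragment and should anchor iLID at the plasma membrane. Blue light exposes the SspB-binding peptide in iLID, recruiting the cytosolic yellow-fluorescent SspB fusion to the membrane.

With nothing inserted at the MCS, the plasmid serves as the "opto-control". It can also accept signalling domains to be fused to SspB. The associated work concerns optogenetic control of small GTPases.
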