Addgene plasmid #173864: mVenus-NES-SspB-MCS-P2A-iLIDcaax
Purpose: Mammalian expression of mVenus-NES-SspB-P2A-iLIDcaax (opto-control) containing multiple cloning sites (MCS)
Depositing lab: Takao Nakata. Depositing organization: Institute of Science Tokyo. Publication: Optogenetic control of small GTPases reveals RhoA mediates intracellular calcium signaling. Inaba H, Miao Q, Nakata T. J Biol Chem. 2021 Jan-Jun;296:100290. doi: 10.1016/j.jbc.2021.100290. Epub 2021 Jan 13. PubMed 33453281.
Backbone
  Vector backbone: pEGFP-N1
  Backbone manufacturer: Clontech
  Backbone size w/o insert (bp): 3946
  Total vector size (bp): 5710
  Modifications to backbone: EGFP was removed
  Vector type: Mammalian Expression
Growth in bacteria
  Bacterial resistance: Kanamycin, 50 μg/mL
  Growth temperature: 37°C
  Growth strain: DH5alpha
  Copy number: High Copy
Gene/Insert
  Gene/Insert name: mVenus-NES-SspB-MCS-P2A-iLIDcaax
  Species: Avena sativa (oat)
  Insert size (bp): 1764
  Tag / fusion protein: mVenus (N terminal on insert); C-terminal CAAX-box (C terminal on backbone)
  Cloning method: Restriction Enzyme; 5′ cloning site AgeI (not destroyed); 3′ cloning site NotI (not destroyed)
  Sequencing primers: 5′ GGTCTATATAAGCAGAGCTGG; 3′ AAGTAAAACCTCTACAAATGTGG
Terms and licenses: Academic/Nonprofit Terms; Industry Terms: Not Available to Industry
How to cite: mVenus-NES-SspB-MCS-P2A-iLIDcaax was a gift from Takao Nakata (Addgene plasmid # 173864 ; http://n2t.net/addgene:173864 ; RRID:Addgene_173864)
